>Addgene plasmid #126590 | NLS-HA-2xMCP-Ezh2 | addgene full sequence | sequence record 244977 | Addgene NGS Result
TGGAAGGGCTAATTCACTCCCAAAGAAGACAAGATATCCTTGATCTGTGGATCTACCACACACAAGGCTA
CTTCCCTGATTAGCAGAACTACACACCAGGGCCAGGGGTCAGATATCCACTGACCTTTGGATGGTGCTAC
AAGCTAGTACCAGTTGAGCCAGATAAGGTAGAAGAGGCCAATAAAGGAGAGAACACCAGCTTGTTACACC
CTGTGAGCCTGCATGGGATGGATGACCCGGAGAGAGAAGTGTTAGAGTGGAGGTTTGACAGCCGCCTAGC
ATTTCATCACGTGGCCCGAGAGCTGCATCCGGAGTACTTCAAGAACTGCTGATATCGAGCTTGCTACAAG
GGACTTTCCGCTGGGGACTTTCCAGGGAGGCGTGGCCTGGGCGGGACTGGGGAGTGGCGAGCCCTCAGAT
CCTGCATATAAGCAGCTGCTTTTTGCCTGTACTGGGTCTCTCTGGTTAGACCAGATCTGAGCCTGGGAGC
TCTCTGGCTAACTAGGGAACCCACTGCTTAAGCCTCAATAAAGCTTGCCTTGAGTGCTTCAAGTAGTGTG
TGCCCGTCTGTTGTGTGACTCTGGTAACTAGAGATCCCTCAGACCCTTTTAGTCAGTGTGGAAAATCTCT
AGCAGTGGCGCCCGAACAGGGACTTGAAAGCGAAAGGGAAACCAGAGGAGCTCTCTCGACGCAGGACTCG
GCTTGCTGAAGCGCGCACGGCAAGAGGCGAGGGGCGGCGACTGGTGAGTACGCCAAAAATTTTGACTAGC
GGAGGCTAGAAGGAGAGAGATGGGTGCGAGAGCGTCAGTATTAAGCGGGGGAGAATTAGATCGCGATGGG
AAAAAATTCGGTTAAGGCCAGGGGGAAAGAAAAAATATAAATTAAAACATATAGTATGGGCAAGCAGGGA
GCTAGAACGATTCGCAGTTAATCCTGGCCTGTTAGAAACATCAGAAGGCTGTAGACAAATACTGGGACAG
CTACAACCATCCCTTCAGACAGGATCAGAAGAACTTAGATCATTATATAATACAGTAGCAACCCTCTATT
GTGTGCATCAAAGGATAGAGATAAAAGACACCAAGGAAGCTTTAGACAAGATAGAGGAAGAGCAAAACAA
AAGTAAGACCACCGCACAGCAAGCGGCCGGCCGCTGATCTTCAGACCTGGAGGAGGAGATATGAGGGACA
ATTGGAGAAGTGAATTATATAAATATAAAGTAGTAAAAATTGAACCATTAGGAGTAGCACCCACCAAGGC
AAAGAGAAGAGTGGTGCAGAGAGAAAAAAGAGCAGTGGGAATAGGAGCTTTGTTCCTTGGGTTCTTGGGA
GCAGCAGGAAGCACTATGGGCGCAGCGTCAATGACGCTGACGGTACAGGCCAGACAATTATTGTCTGGTA
TAGTGCAGCAGCAGAACAATTTGCTGAGGGCTATTGAGGCGCAACAGCATCTGTTGCAACTCACAGTCTG
GGGCATCAAGCAGCTCCAGGCAAGAATCCTGGCTGTGGAAAGATACCTAAAGGATCAACAGCTCCTGGGG
ATTTGGGGTTGCTCTGGAAAACTCATTTGCACCACTGCTGTGCCTTGGAATGCTAGTTGGAGTAATAAAT
CTCTGGAACAGATTTGGAATCACACGACCTGGATGGAGTGGGACAGAGAAATTAACAATTACACAAGCTT
AATACACTCCTTAATTGAAGAATCGCAAAACCAGCAAGAAAAGAATGAACAAGAATTATTGGAATTAGAT
AAATGGGCAAGTTTGTGGAATTGGTTTAACATAACAAATTGGCTGTGGTATATAAAATTATTCATAATGA
TAGTAGGAGGCTTGGTAGGTTTAAGAATAGTTTTTGCTGTACTTTCTATAGTGAATAGAGTTAGGCAGGG
ATATTCACCATTATCGTTTCAGACCCACCTCCCAACCCCGAGGGGACCCGACAGGCCCGAAGGAATAGAA
GAAGAAGGTGGAGAGAGAGACAGAGACAGATCCATTCGATTAGTGAACGGATCTCGACGGTATCGCCGAA
TTCACAAATGGCAGTATTCATCCACAATTTTAAAAGAAAAGGGGGGATTGGGGGGTACAGTGCAGGGGAA
AGAATAGTAGACATAATAGCAACAGACATACAAACTAAAGAATTACAAAAACAAATTACAAAAATTCAAA
ATTTTCGGGTTTATTACAGGGACAGCAGAGATCCAGTTTGGACTAGTGGCCTCCGCGCCGGGTTTTGGCG
CCTCCCGCGGGCGCCCCCCTCCTCACGGCGAGCGCTGCCACGTCAGACGAAGGGCGCAGCGAGCGTCCTG
ATCCTTCCGCCCGGACGCTCAGGACAGCGGCCCGCTGCTCATAAGACTCGGCCTTAGAACCCCAGTATCA
GCAGAAGGACATTTTAGGACGGGACTTGGGTGACTCTAGGGCACTGGTTTTCTTTCCAGAGAGCGGAACA
GGCGAGGAAAAGTAGTCCCTTCTCGGCGATTCTGCGGAGGGATCTCCGTGGGGCGGTGAACGCCGATGAT
TATATAAGGACGCGCCGGGTGTGGCACAGCTAGTTCCGTCGCAGCCGGGATTTGGGTCGCGGTTCTTGTT
TGTGGATCGCTGTGATCGTCACTTGGCGGCCGCAATGGGCCCAAAAAAGAAAAGAAAAGTTGGCTACCCC
TACGACGTGCCCGACTACGCCATCGAAGGCCGCCATATGCTAGCCGTTAAAATGGCTTCTAACTTTACTC
AGTTCGTTCTCGTCGACAATGGCGGAACTGGCGACGTGACTGTCGCCCCAAGCAACTTCGCTAACGGGAT
CGCTGAATGGATCAGCTCTAACTCGCGTTCACAGGCTTACAAAGTAACCTGTAGCGTTCGTCAGAGCTCT
GCGCAGAATCGCAAATACACCATCAAAGTCGAGGTGCCTAAAGGCGCCTGGCGTTCGTACTTAAATATGG
AACTAACCATTCCAATTTTCGCCACGAATTCCGACTGCGAGCTTATTGTTAAGGCAATGCAAGGTCTCCT
AAAAGATGGAAACCCGATTCCCTCAGCAATCGCAGCAAACTCCGGCATCTACGCCATGGCTTCTAACTTT
ACTCAGTTCGTTCTCGTCGACAATGGCGGAACTGGCGACGTGACTGTCGCCCCAAGCAACTTCGCTAACG
GGATCGCTGAATGGATCAGCTCTAACTCGCGTTCACAGGCTTACAAAGTAACCTGTAGCGTTCGTCAGAG
CTCTGCGCAGAATCGCAAATACACCATCAAAGTCGAGGTGCCTAAAGGCGCCTGGCGTTCGTACTTAAAT
ATGGAACTAACCATTCCAATTTTCGCCACGAATTCCGACTGCGAGCTTATTGTTAAGGCAATGCAAGGTC
TCCTAAAAGATGGAAACCCGATTCCCTCAGCAATCGCAGCAAACTCCGGCATCTACGCGGATTCTAGAGG
TGGCGGGTCCGGCGGTGGATCCGGTACCATGGGCCAGACTGGGAAGAAATCTGAGAAGGGACCGGTTTGT
TGGCGGAAGCGTGTAAAATCAGAGTACATGAGACTGAGACAGCTCAAGAGGTTCAGAAGAGCTGATGAAG
TAAAGACTATGTTTAGTTCCAATCGTCAGAAAATTTTGGAAAGAACTGAAACCTTAAACCAAGAGTGGAA
GCAGCGGAGGATACAGCCTGTGCACATCATGACTTCTGTGAGCTCATTGCGCGGGACTAGGGAGTGTTCA
GTCACCAGTGACTTGGATTTTCCAGCACAAGTCATCCCGTTAAAGACCCTGAATGCAGTCGCCTCGGTGC
CTATAATGTACTCTTGGTCGCCCTTACAACAGAATTTTATGGTGGAAGACGAAACTGTTTTACATAACAT
TCCTTATATGGGGGATGAAGTTCTGGATCAGGATGGCACTTTCATTGAAGAACTAATAAAAAATTATGAT
GGAAAAGTGCATGGTGACAGAGAATGTGGATTTATAAATGATGAAATTTTTGTGGAGTTGGTAAATGCTC
TTGGTCAATATAATGATGATGATGATGACGATGATGGAGATGATCCAGATGAAAGAGAAGAAAAACAGAA
AGATCTAGAGGATAATCGAGATGATAAAGAAACTTGCCCACCTCGGAAATTTCCTGCTGATAAAATATTT
GAAGCCATTTCCTCAATGTTTCCAGATAAGGGCACCGCAGAAGAACTGAAAGAAAAATATAAAGAACTCA
CGGAGCAGCAGCTCCCAGGTGCTCTGCCTCCTGAATGTACTCCAAACATCGATGGACCAAATGCCAAATC
TGTTCAGAGGGAGCAAAGCTTGCATTCATTTCATACGCTCTTCTGTCGACGATGTTTTAAGTATGACTGC
TTCCTACATCCCTTCCATGCAACACCCAACACATATAAGAGGAAGAACACAGAAACAGCTTTGGACAACA
AGCCTTGTGGACCACAGTGTTACCAGCATCTGGAGGGAGCTAAGGAGTTTGCTGCTGCTCTTACTGCTGA
GCGTATAAAGACACCACCTAAACGCCCAGGGGGCCGCAGAAGAGGAAGACTTCCGAATAACAGTAGCAGA
CCCAGCACCCCCACCATCAGTGTGCTGGAGTCAAAGGATACAGACAGTGACAGAGAAGCAGGGACTGAAA
CTGGGGGAGAGAACAATGATAAAGAAGAAGAAGAGAAAAAAGATGAGACGTCCAGCTCCTCTGAAGCAAA
TTCTCGGTGTCAAACACCAATAAAGATGAAGCCAAATATTGAACCTCCTGAGAATGTGGAGTGGAGTGGT
GCTGAAGCCTCCATGTTTAGAGTCCTCATTGGTACTTACTACGATAACTTTTGTGCCATTGCTAGGCTAA
TTGGGACCAAAACATGTAGACAGGTGTATGAGTTTAGAGTCAAGGAGTCCAGTATCATAGCACCTGTTCC
CACTGAGGATGTAGACACTCCTCCAAGAAAGAAGAAAAGGAAACATCGGTTGTGGGCTGCACACTGCAGA
AAGATACAACTGAAAAAGGACGGCTCCTCTAACCATGTTTACAACTATCAACCCTGTGACCATCCACGGC
AGCCTTGTGACAGTTCGTGCCCTTGTGTGATAGCACAAAATTTTTGTGAAAAGTTTTGTCAATGTAGTTC
AGAGTGTCAAAACCGCTTTCCTGGATGTCGGTGCAAAGCACAATGCAACACCAAACAGTGTCCATGCTAC
CTGGCTGTCCGAGAGTGTGACCCTGACCTCTGTCTCACGTGTGGAGCTGCTGACCATTGGGACAGTAAAA
ATGTATCCTGTAAGAACTGTAGCATTCAGCGGGGCTCTAAAAAGCACTTACTGCTGGCACCGTCTGATGT
GGCAGGCTGGGGCATCTTTATCAAAGATCCTGTACAGAAAAATGAATTCATCTCAGAATACTGTGGGGAG
ATTATTTCTCAGGATGAAGCAGACAGAAGAGGAAAAGTGTATGACAAATACATGTGCAGCTTTCTGTTCA
ACTTGAACAATGATTTTGTGGTGGATGCAACCCGAAAGGGCAACAAAATTCGTTTTGCTAATCATTCAGT
AAATCCAAACTGCTATGCAAAAGTTATGATGGTTAATGGTGACCACAGGATAGGCATCTTTGCTAAGAGG
GCTATCCAGACTGGTGAAGAGTTGTTTTTTGATTACAGATACAGCCAGGCTGATGCCCTGAAGTATGTGG
GCATCGAACGAGAAATGGAAATCCCTTAAATCGATAGATCCTAATCAACCTCTGGATTACAAAATTTGTG
AAAGATTGACTGGTATTCTTAACTATGTTGCTCCTTTTACGCTATGTGGATACGCTGCTTTAATGCCTTT
GTATCATGCTATTGCTTCCCGTATGGCTTTCATTTTCTCCTCCTTGTATAAATCCTGGTTGCTGTCTCTT
TATGAGGAGTTGTGGCCCGTTGTCAGGCAACGTGGCGTGGTGTGCACTGTGTTTGCTGACGCAACCCCCA
CTGGTTGGGGCATTGCCACCACCTGTCAGCTCCTTTCCGGGACTTTCGCTTTCCCCCTCCCTATTGCCAC
GGCGGAACTCATCGCCGCCTGCCTTGCCCGCTGCTGGACAGGGGCTCGGCTGTTGGGCACTGACAATTCC
GTGGTGTTGTCGGGGAAATCATCGTCCTTTCCTTGGCTGCTCGCCTGTGTTGCCACCTGGATTCTGCGCG
GGACGTCCTTCTGCTACGTCCCTTCGGCCCTCAATCCAGCGGACCTTCCTTCCCGCGGCCTGCTGCCGGC
TCTGCGGCCTCTTCCGCGTCTTCGCCTTCGCCCTCAGACGAGTCGGATCTCCCTTTGGGCCGCCTCCCCG
CCTGAGATCCTTTAAGACCAATGACTTACAAGGCAGCTGTAGATCTTAGCCACTTTTTAAAAGAAAAGGG
GGGACTGGAAGGGCTAATTCACTCCCAACGAAGACAAGATCTGCTTTTTGCTTGTACTGGGTCTCTCTGG
TTAGACCAGATCTGAGCCTGGGAGCTCTCTGGCTAACTAGGGAACCCACTGCTTAAGCCTCAATAAAGCT
TGCCTTGAGTGCTTCAAGTAGTGTGTGCCCGTCTGTTGTGTGACTCTGGTAACTAGAGATCCCTCAGACC
CTTTTAGTCAGTGTGGAAAATCTCTAGCAGTAGTAGTTCATGTCATCTTATTATTCAGTATTTATAACTT
GCAAAGAAATGAATATCAGAGAGTGAGAGGCCCGGGTTAATTAAGGAAAGGGCTAGATCATTCTTGAAGA
CGAAAGGGCCTCGTGATACGCCTATTTTTATAGGTTAATGTCATGATAATAATGGTTTCTTAGACGTCAG
GTGGCACTTTTCGGGGAAATGTGCGCGGAACCCCTATTTGTTTATTTTTCTAAATACATTCAAATATGTA
TCCGCTCATGAGACAATAACCCTGATAAATGCTTCAATAATATTGAAAAAGGAAGAGTATGAGTATTCAA
CATTTCCGTGTCGCCCTTATTCCCTTTTTTGCGGCATTTTGCCTTCCTGTTTTTGCTCACCCAGAAACGC
TGGTGAAAGTAAAAGATGCTGAAGATCAGTTGGGTGCACGAGTGGGTTACATCGAACTGGATCTCAACAG
CGGTAAGATCCTTGAGAGTTTTCGCCCCGAAGAACGTTTTCCAATGATGAGCACTTTTAAAGTTCTGCTA
TGTGGCGCGGTATTATCCCGTGTTGACGCCGGGCAAGAGCAACTCGGTCGCCGCATACACTATTCTCAGA
ATGACTTGGTTGAGTACTCACCAGTCACAGAAAAGCATCTTACGGATGGCATGACAGTAAGAGAATTATG
CAGTGCTGCCATAACCATGAGTGATAACACTGCGGCCAACTTACTTCTGACAACGATCGGAGGACCGAAG
GAGCTAACCGCTTTTTTGCACAACATGGGGGATCATGTAACTCGCCTTGATCGTTGGGAACCGGAGCTGA
ATGAAGCCATACCAAACGACGAGCGTGACACCACGATGCCTGTAGCAATGGCAACAACGTTGCGCAAACT
ATTAACTGGCGAACTACTTACTCTAGCTTCCCGGCAACAATTAATAGACTGGATGGAGGCGGATAAAGTT
GCAGGACCACTTCTGCGCTCGGCCCTTCCGGCTGGCTGGTTTATTGCTGATAAATCTGGAGCCGGTGAGC
GTGGGTCTCGCGGTATCATTGCAGCACTGGGGCCAGATGGTAAGCCCTCCCGTATCGTAGTTATCTACAC
GACGGGGAGTCAGGCAACTATGGATGAACGAAATAGACAGATCGCTGAGATAGGTGCCTCACTGATTAAG
CATTGGTAACTGTCAGACCAAGTTTACTCATATATACTTTAGATTGATTTAAAACTTCATTTTTAATTTA
AAAGGATCTAGGTGAAGATCCTTTTTGATAATCTCATGACCAAAATCCCTTAACGTGAGTTTTCGTTCCA
CTGAGCGTCAGACCCCGTAGAAAAGATCAAAGGATCTTCTTGAGATCCTTTTTTTCTGCGCGTAATCTGC
TGCTTGCAAACAAAAAAACCACCGCTACCAGCGGTGGTTTGTTTGCCGGATCAAGAGCTACCAACTCTTT
TTCCGAAGGTAACTGGCTTCAGCAGAGCGCAGATACCAAATACTGTTCTTCTAGTGTAGCCGTAGTTAGG
CCACCACTTCAAGAACTCTGTAGCACCGCCTACATACCTCGCTCTGCTAATCCTGTTACCAGTGGCTGCT
GCCAGTGGCGATAAGTCGTGTCTTACCGGGTTGGACTCAAGACGATAGTTACCGGATAAGGCGCAGCGGT
CGGGCTGAACGGGGGGTTCGTGCACACAGCCCAGCTTGGAGCGAACGACCTACACCGAACTGAGATACCT
ACAGCGTGAGCTATGAGAAAGCGCCACGCTTCCCGAAGGGAGAAAGGCGGACAGGTATCCGGTAAGCGGC
AGGGTCGGAACAGGAGAGCGCACGAGGGAGCTTCCAGGGGGAAACGCCTGGTATCTTTATAGTCCTGTCG
GGTTTCGCCACCTCTGACTTGAGCGTCGATTTTTGTGATGCTCGTCAGGGGGGCGGAGCCTATGGAAAAA
CGCCAGCAACGCGGCCTTTTTACGGTTCCTGGCCTTTTGCTGGCCTTTTGCTCACATGTTCTTTCCTGCG
TTATCCCCTGATTCTGTGGATAACCGTATTACCGCCTTTGAGTGAGCTGATACCGCTCGCCGCAGCCGAA
CGACCGAGCGCAGCGAGTCAGTGAGCGAGGAAGCGGAAGAGCGCCCAATACGCAAACCGCCTCTCCCCGC
GCGTTGGCCGATTCATTAATGCAGCAAGCTCATGGCTGACTAATTTTTTTTATTTATGCAGAGGCCGAGG
CCGCCTCGGCCTCTGAGCTATTCCAGAAGTAGTGAGGAGGCTTTTTTGGAGGCCTAGGCTTTTGCAAAAA
GCTCCCCGTGGCACGACAGGTTTCCCGACTGGAAAGCGGGCAGTGAGCGCAACGCAATTAATGTGAGTTA
GCTCACTCATTAGGCACCCCAGGCTTTACACTTTATGCTTCCGGCTCGTATGTTGTGTGGAATTGTGAGC
GGATAACAATTTCACACAGGAAACAGCTATGACATGATTACGAATTTCACAAATAAAGCATTTTTTTCAC
TGCATTCTAGTTGTGGTTTGTCCAAACTCATCAATGTATCTTATCATGTCTGGATCAACTGGATAACTCA
AGCTAACCAAAATCATCCCAAACTTCCCACCCCATACCCTATTACCACTGCCAATTACCTGTGGTTTCAT
TTACTCTAAACCTGTGATTCCTCTGAATTATTTTCATTTTAAAGAAATTGTATTTGTTAAATATGTACTA
CAAACTTAGTAGT
Features (pLannotate 1.2.2; 25 found; start..end, strand, type, name):
    377..634     +  LTR            5' LTR (truncated): truncated 5' long terminal repeat (LTR) from HIV-1
    681..806     +  misc_feature   HIV-1 Ψ: packaging signal of human immunodeficiency virus type 1
    790..1128    +  CDS            HIV-1 gag (fragment): gag protein from human immunodeficiency virus 1; gag
   1303..1536    +  misc_feature   RRE: The Rev response element (RRE) of HIV-1 allows for Rev-dependent mRNA export from the nucleus to the cytoplasm.
   1913..2013    +  CDS            Rev (fragment): human immunodeficiency virus 1 (HIV-1) Rev protein; rev; enhances nuclear export of unspliced and incompletely spliced viral mRNAs
   2058..2175    +  misc_feature   cPPT/CTS: central polypurine tract and central termination sequence of HIV-1
   2218..2616    +  promoter       UbC promoter: human ubiquitin C promoter
   2715..2913    +  CDS            MS2 (fragment): bacteriophage MS2 coat protein binds to a specific stem-loop structure in the viral RNA (Peabody, 1993)
   2919..3062    +  CDS            MS2 (fragment): bacteriophage MS2 coat protein binds to a specific stem-loop structure in the viral RNA (Peabody, 1993)
   3066..3416    +  CDS            CAPSD_BPMS2 (fragment): Experimental evidence at protein level: Swiss-Prot protein existence level 1. Acts as a translational repressor of viral replicase synthesis late in infection. This latter function is the result of capsid protein interaction with an RNA hairpin which contains the replicase ribosome-binding site. From Escherichia phage MS2 (Bacteriophage MS2).
   3459..5696    +  CDS            Ezh2: EZH2_MOUSE - Also known as Enx1h. Experimental evidence at protein level: Swiss-Prot protein existence level 1. Polycomb group (PcG) protein. Catalytic subunit of the PRC2/EED-EZH2 complex, which methylates (H3K9me) and 'Lys-27' (H3K27me) of histone H3, leading to transcriptional repression of the affected target gene. Able to mono-, di- and trimethylate 'Lys-27' of histone H3 to form H3K27me1, H3K27me2 and H3K27me3, respectively. Displays a preference for substrates with less methylation, loses activity when progressively more methyl groups are incorporated into H3K27, H3K27me0 > H3K27me1 > H
   5713..6301    +  misc_feature   WPRE: woodchuck hepatitis virus posttranscriptional regulatory element
   6309..6374    +  CDS            nef (fragment): NEF_HV1Z2 - Experimental evidence at protein level: Swiss-Prot protein existence level 1. Extracellular Nef protein targets CD4(+) T-lymphocytes for apoptosis by interacting with CXCR4 surface receptors. From Human immunodeficiency virus type 1 group M subtype D (isolate Z2/CDC-Z34) (HIV-1).
   6376..6609    +  LTR            3' LTR (ΔU3): self-inactivating 3' long terminal repeat (LTR) from HIV-1
   6814..6918    +  promoter       AmpR promoter: bla
   6919..7779    +  CDS            AmpR: β-lactamase; bla; confers resistance to ampicillin, carbenicillin, and related antibiotics
   7950..8538    +  rep_origin     ori: high-copy-number ColE1/pMB1/pBR322/pUC origin of replication
   8721..8775    +  CDS            lacI (fragment): lac repressor; lacI; The lac repressor binds to the lac operator to inhibit transcription in E. coli. This inhibition can be relieved by adding lactose or isopropyl-β-D-thiogalactopyranoside (IPTG).
   8781..8874    +  rep_origin     SV40 ori (fragment): SV40 origin of replication
   8899..8936    +  CDS            lacI (fragment): lac repressor; lacI; The lac repressor binds to the lac operator to inhibit transcription in E. coli. This inhibition can be relieved by adding lactose or isopropyl-β-D-thiogalactopyranoside (IPTG).
   8949..8970    +  protein_bind   CAP binding site: CAP binding activates transcription in the presence of cAMP. E. coli catabolite activator protein
   8985..9015    +  promoter       lac promoter: promoter for the E. coli lac operon
   9023..9039    +  protein_bind   lac operator: The lac repressor binds to the lac operator to inhibit transcription in E. coli. This inhibition can be relieved by adding lactose or isopropyl-β-D-thiogalactopyranoside (IPTG). lac repressor encoded by lacI
   9073..9156    +  polyA_signal   SV40 poly(A) signal (fragment): SV40 polyadenylation signal
   9323..329     +  CDS            nef (fragment) (across the origin): NEF_HV1BR - Experimental evidence at protein level: Swiss-Prot protein existence level 1. Extracellular Nef protein targets CD4(+) T-lymphocytes for apoptosis by interacting with CXCR4 surface receptors (PubMed:14990729). From Human immunodeficiency virus type 1 group M subtype B (isolate BRU/LAI) (HIV-1).
