[The description below was written by a language model from this plasmid's Addgene catalogue record and pLannotate feature annotations shown in this document.]
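Description:
NLS-HA-2xMCP-Ezh2 is a 9,323 bp HIV-1-derived lentiviral transfer plasmid built on the pHAGE-UbiC backbone for expression in mammalian cells. It is maintained in E. coli through a high-copy ColE1/pUC-type origin and selected with ampicillin via the β-lactamase gene. The viral portion carries a truncated 5' LTR, the Ψ packaging signal with an adjoining gag fragment, the Rev response element for Rev-dependent nuclear export of the genomic RNA, the cPPT/CTS element, and a ΔU3 self-inactivating 3' LTR. This layout allows the cassette to be packaged into particles when helper functions are supplied in trans, and it leaves the integrated provirus without LTR promoter activity. Short lac, SV40 and nef fragments annotated in the backbone appear to be leftover vector sequence.

The payload is a single open reading frame driven by the human ubiquitin C promoter and followed by a WPRE, which enhances transcript stability and expression. According to the catalogue fields, the protein begins with a nuclear localization signal and an HA epitope tag, although neither is separately annotated in the feature table. Two tandem copies of the bacteriophage MS2 coat protein (MCP) follow, detected as several adjacent MS2 fragments, and these are fused to full-length mouse Ezh2. Ezh2 is the catalytic subunit of the Polycomb PRC2 complex and deposits repressive H3K27 methylation. MCP binds MS2 RNA stem-loops, so the fusion can be recruited to any RNA carrying such hairpins. The associated work concerns dCas9-based epigenetic repression and memory, which points to tethering Ezh2 at targeted loci, though the record does not specify the partner RNA. No mammalian selection marker or fluorescent reporter is annotated.
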