Addgene plasmid #126590: NLS-HA-2xMCP-Ezh2
Purpose: Expresses MCP (MS2 Coat Protein) fusion to Ezh2 in mammalian cells, lentiviral backbone
Depositing lab: David Segal. Depositing organization: University of California, Davis. Publication: Ezh2-dCas9 and KRAB-dCas9 enable engineering of epigenetic memory in a context-dependent manner. O'Geen H, Bates SL, Carter SS, Nisson KA, Halmai J, Fink KD, Rhie SK, Farnham PJ, Segal DJ. Epigenetics Chromatin. 2019 May 3;12(1):26. doi: 10.1186/s13072-019-0275-8. PubMed 31053162.
Backbone
  Vector backbone: pHAGE-UbiC
  Total vector size (bp): 9323
  Vector type: Mammalian Expression, Lentiviral
Growth in bacteria
  Bacterial resistance: Ampicillin, 100 μg/mL
  Growth temperature: 37°C
  Growth strain: NEB Stable
  Copy number: Unknown
Gene/Insert
  Gene/Insert name: 2XMCP-Ezh2 (alt names: 2x MS2 coat protein; mouse Ezh2 (Enx-1, Enx1h, KMT6, mKIAA4065))
  Species: M. musculus (mouse), Synthetic
  Entrez Gene: Ezh2 (a.k.a. Enx-1, Enx1h, KMT6, mKIAA4065)
  Promoter: human ubiquitin C promoter
  Tag / fusion protein: NLS-HA (N terminal on insert)
  Cloning method: Gibson Cloning
  Sequencing primers: 5′ hUBCpro-F2 CGCCGATGATTATATAAGGA; 3′ mTagBFP-R
Terms and licenses: Academic/Nonprofit Terms; Industry Terms: Not Available to Industry
How to cite: NLS-HA-2xMCP-Ezh2 was a gift from David Segal (Addgene plasmid # 126590 ; http://n2t.net/addgene:126590 ; RRID:Addgene_126590)
